>Addgene plasmid #54319 | mEmerald-Zyxin-6 | depositor partial sequence | sequence record 84445 | insert sequence
GCTAGCGCTACCGGACTCAGATCTCGAGCTCAAGCTTCGAATTCCATGGCGGCCCCCCGCCCGTCTCCCG
CGATCCCCGTTTCGGTCTCGGCTCCGGCTTTTTACGCCCCGCAGAAGAAGTTCGGCCCTGTGGTGGCCCC
AAAGCCCAAAGTGAATCCCTTCCGGCCCAGGGACAGCGAGCCTCCCCCGGCACCCGGGGCCCAGCGCGCA
CAGATGGGCCGGGTGGGCGATATTCCCCCGCCGCCCCCGGAAGACTTTCCCCTGCCTCCACCTCCCCTTG
CTGGGGATGGCGACGATGCAGAGGGTGCTCTGGGAGGTGCCTTCCCGCCGCCCCCTCCCCCGATCGAGGA
ATCATTTCCCCCTGCGCCTCTGGAGGAGGAGATCTTCCCTTCCCCGCCGCCTCCTCCGGAGGAGGAGGGA
GGGCCTGAGGCCCCCATACCGCCCCCACCACAGCCCAGGGAGAAGGTGAGCAGTATTGATTTGGAGATCG
ACTCTCTGTCCTCACTGCTGGATGACATGACCAAGAATGATCCTTTCAAAGCCCGGGTGTCATCTGGATA
TGTGCCCCCACCAGTGGCCACTCCATTCAGTTCCAAGTCCAGTACCAAGCCTGCAGCCGGGGGCACAGCA
CCCCTGCCTCCTTGGAAGTCCCCTTCCAGCTCCCAGCCTCTGCCCCAGGTTCCGGCTCCGGCTCAGAGCC
AGACACAGTTCCATGTTCAGCCCCAGCCCCAGCCCAAGCCTCAGGTCCAACTCCATGTCCAGTCCCAGAC
CCAGCCTGTGTCTTTGGCTAACACCCAGCCCCGAGGGCCCCCAGCCTCATCTCCGGCTCCAGCCCCTAAG
TTTTCTCCAGTGACTCCTAAGTTTACTCCTGTGGCTTCCAAGTTCAGTCCTGGAGCCCCAGGTGGATCTG
GGTCACAACCAAATCAAAAATTGGGGCACCCCGAAGCTCTTTCTGCTGGCACAGGCTCCCCTCAACCTCC
CAGCTTCACCTATGCCCAGCAGAGGGAGAAGCCCCGAGTGCAGGAGAAGCAGCACCCCGTGCCCCCACCG
GCTCAGAACCAAAACCAGGTGCGCTCCCCTGGGGCCCCAGGGCCCCTGACTCTGAAGGAGGTGGAGGAGC
TGGAGCAGCTGACCCAGCAGCTAATGCAGGACATGGAGCATCCTCAGAGGCAGAATGTGGCTGTCAACGA
ACTCTGCGGCCGATGCCATCAACCCCTGGCCCGGGCGCAGCCAGCCGTCCGCGCTCTAGGGCAGCTGTTC
CACATCGCCTGCTTCACCTGCCACCAGTGTGCGCAGCAGCTCCAGGGCCAGCAGTTCTACAGTCTGGAGG
GGGCGCCGTACTGCGAGGGCTGTTACACTGACACCCTGGAGAAGTGTAACACCTGCGGGGAGCCCATCAC
TGACCGCATGCTGAGGGCCACGGGCAAGGCCTATCACCCGCACTGCTTCACCTGTGTGGTCTGCGCCCGC
CCCCTGGAGGGCACCTCCTTCATCGTGGACCAGGCCAACCGGCCCCACTGTGTCCCCGACTACCACAAGC
AGTACGCCCCGAGGTGCTCCGTCTGCTCTGAGCCCATCATGCCTGAGCCTGGCCGAGATGAGACTGTGCG
AGTGGTCGCCCTGGACAAGAACTTCCACATGAAGTGTTACAAGTGTGAGGACTGCGGGAAGCCCCTGTCG
ATTGAGGCAGATGACAATGGCTGCTTCCCCCTGGACGGTCACGTGCTCTGTCGGAAGTGCCACACTGCTA
GAGCCCAGACGGATCCACCGGTCGCCACCATGGTGAGCAAGGGCGAGGAGCTGTTCACCGGGGTGGTGCC
CATCCTGGTCGAGCTGGACGGCGACGTAAACGGCCACAAGTTCAGCGTGTCCGGCGAGGGCGAGGGCGAT
GCCACCTACGGCAAGCTGACCCTGAAGTTCATCTGCACCACCGGCAAGCTGCCCGTGCCCTGGCCCACCC
TCGTGACCACCTTGACCTACGGCGTGCAGTGCTTCGCCCGCTACCCCGACCACATGAAGCAGCACGACTT
CTTCAAGTCCGCCATGCCCGAAGGCTACGTCCAGGAGCGCACCATCTTCTTCAAGGACGACGGCAACTAC
AAGACCCGCGCCGAGGTGAAGTTCGAGGGCGACACCCTGGTGAACCGCATCGAGCTGAAGGGCATCGACT
TCAAGGAGGACGGCAACATCCTGGGGCACAAGCTGGAGTACAACTACAACAGCCACAAGGTCTATATCAC
CGCCGACAAGCAGAAGAACGGCATCAAGGTGAACTTCAAGACCCGCCACAACATCGAGGACGGCAGCGTG
CAGCTCGCCGACCACTACCAGCAGAACACCCCCATCGGCGACGGCCCCGTGCTGCTGCCCGACAACCACT
ACCTGAGCACCCAGTCCAAGCTGAGCAAAGACCCCAACGAGAAGCGCGATCACATGGTCCTGCTGGAGTT
CGTGACCGCCGCCGGGATCACTCTCGGCATGGACGAGCTGTACAAGTAAGCGGCCGCGACTCTAGATCAT
AATCAGCCATACCACATTG
