>Addgene plasmid #54319 | mEmerald-Zyxin-6 | addgene partial sequence | sequence record 89835 | EGFP-N 5'-CGTCGCCGTCCAGCTCGACCAG-3'
TCGCCCTTGCTCACCATGGTGGCGACCGGTGGATCCGTCTGGGCTCTAGCAGTGTGGCACTTCCGACAGA
GCACGTGACCGTCCAGGGGGAAGCAGCCATTGTCATCTGCCTCAATCGACAGGGGCTTCCCGCAGTCCTC
ACACTTGTAACACTTCATGTGGAAGTTCTTGTCCAGGGCGACCACTCGCACAGTCTCATCTCGGCCAGGC
TCAGGCATGATGGGCTCAGAGCAGACGGAGCACCTCGGGGCGTACTGCTTGTGGTAGTCGGGGACACAGT
GGGGCCGGTTGGCCTGGTCCACGATGAAGGAGGTGCCCTCCAGGGGGCGGGCGCAGACCACACAGGTGAA
GCAGTGCGGGTGATAGGCCTTGCCCGTGGCCCTCAGCATGCGGTCAGTGATGGGCTCCCCGCAGGTGTTA
CACTTCTCCAGGGTGTCAGTGTAACAGCCCTCGCAGTACGGCGCCCCCTCCAGACTGTAGAACTGCTGGC
CCTGGAGCTGCTGCGCACACTGGTGGCAGGTGAAGCAGGCGATGTGGAACAGCTGCCCTAGAGCGCGGAC
GGCTGGCTGCGCCCGGGCCAGGGGTTGATGGCATCGGCCGCAGAGTTCGTTGACAGCCACATTCTGCCTC
TGAGGATGCTCCATGTCCTGCATTAGCTGCTGGGTCAGCTGCTCCAGCTCCTCCACCTCCTTCAGAGTCA
GGGGCCCTGGGGCCCCAGGGGAGCGCACCTGGTTTTGGTTCTGAGCCGGTGGGGGCACGGGGTGCTGCTT
CTCCTGCACTCGGGGCTTCTCCCTCTGCTGGGCATAGGTGAAGCTGGGAGGTTGAGGGGAGCCTGTGCCA
GCAGAAAGAGCTTCGGGGTGCCCCAATTTTTGATTTGGTTGTGACCCAGATCCACCTGGGGCTCCAGGAC
TGAACTTGGAAGCCACAGGAGTAAACTTAGGAGTCACTGGAGAAA
