[The description below was written by a language model from this plasmid's Addgene catalogue record.]
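Description:
mEmerald-Zyxin-6 is a mammalian expression plasmid that produces human zyxin (ZYX) fused to the green fluorescent protein mEmerald, serving as a live-cell marker for focal adhesions. It is built on an mEmerald backbone of about 4.75 kb (size without insert). The plasmid is maintained at high copy in E. coli under kanamycin selection. In mammalian cells, neomycin resistance allows G418 selection of stable transfectants. The record does not name the origin of replication or provide a feature table, so the detailed arrangement of backbone elements is not documented here.

The fusion is driven by the CMV promoter, a strong constitutive promoter in most mammalian cell types. The listed 3′ sequencing primer implies an SV40 polyadenylation signal downstream of the cassette. The record places mEmerald as a C-terminal tag contributed by the backbone, so zyxin sits upstream of the fluorescent protein. The "6" in the name may refer to the linker between the two, but the record does not explain it. mEmerald is an EGFP-derived variant, recorded here with excitation at 487 nm and emission at 509 nm, which suits standard GFP/FITC filter sets.

Zyxin is a LIM-domain protein that concentrates at focal adhesions, so the fusion is typically used to visualise adhesion sites and their dynamics by fluorescence microscopy. The depositor notes that the zyxin coding sequence may carry S11P, G42R and E62D substitutions relative to the human reference transcript. These changes are not expected to affect function. The cloning method is recorded as unknown.
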