Addgene plasmid #54319: mEmerald-Zyxin-6
Purpose: Localization: Focal Adhesions, Excitation: 487, Emission: 509
Depositing lab: Michael Davidson. Depositing organization: Florida State University, Tallahassee.
Backbone
  Vector backbone: mEmerald
  Backbone size w/o insert (bp): 4750
  Vector type: Mammalian Expression
  Selectable markers: Neomycin (select with G418)
Growth in bacteria
  Bacterial resistance: Kanamycin, 50 μg/mL
  Growth temperature: 37°C
  Growth strain: DH5alpha
  Copy number: High Copy
Gene/Insert
  Gene/Insert name: Zyxin (alt name: NM_003461)
  Species: H. sapiens (human)
  Entrez Gene: ZYX (a.k.a. ESP-2, HED-2)
  Promoter: CMV
  Tag / fusion protein: mEmerald (C terminal on backbone)
  Cloning method: Unknown
  Sequencing primers: 5′ CMV-F; 3′ SV40pA-R
Terms and licenses: Academic/Nonprofit Terms; Industry Terms
Depositor comments: Excitation = 487; Emission = 509. Localization: Zyxin - Focal Adhesions May contain S11P, G42R and E62D mutations in human zyxin compared to reference sequence (NM_003461). These mutations should not affect function.
How to cite: mEmerald-Zyxin-6 was a gift from Michael Davidson (Addgene plasmid # 54319 ; http://n2t.net/addgene:54319 ; RRID:Addgene_54319)
